>Addgene plasmid #157465 | pD649-HAsp-LINGO1-COMP5AP-AviTag-9xHis | depositor full sequence | sequence record 304039 | Full Sequence
TTTCAATATTATTGAAGCATTTATCAGGGTTATTGTCTCATGAGCGGATACATATTTGAATGTATTTAGA
AAAATAAACAAATAGGGGTCAGTGTTACAACCAATTAACCAATTCTGAACATTATCGCGAGCCCATTTAT
ACCTGAATATGGCTCATAACACCCCTTGCTCATGACCAAAATCCCTTAACGTGAGTTACGCGCGCGTCGT
TCCACTGAGCGTCAGACCCCGTAGAAAAGATCAAAGGATCTTCTTGAGATCCTTTTTTTCTGCGCGTAAT
CTGCTGCTTGCAAACAAAAAAACCACCGCTACCAGCGGTGGTTTGTTTGCCGGATCAAGAGCTACCAACT
CTTTTTCCGAAGGTAACTGGCTTCAGCAGAGCGCAGATACCAAATACTGTTCTTCTAGTGTAGCCGTAGT
TAGCCCACCACTTCAAGAACTCTGTAGCACCGCCTACATACCTCGCTCTGCTAATCCTGTTACCAGTGGC
TGCTGCCAGTGGCGATAAGTCGTGTCTTACCGGGTTGGACTCAAGACGATAGTTACCGGATAAGGCGCAG
CGGTCGGGCTGAACGGGGGGTTCGTGCACACAGCCCAGCTTGGAGCGAACGACCTACACCGAACTGAGAT
ACCTACAGCGTGAGCTATGAGAAAGCGCCACGCTTCCCGAAGGGAGAAAGGCGGACAGGTATCCGGTAAG
CGGCAGGGTCGGAACAGGAGAGCGCACGAGGGAGCTTCCAGGGGGAAACGCCTGGTATCTTTATAGTCCT
GTCGGGTTTCGCCACCTCTGACTTGAGCGTCGATTTTTGTGATGCTCGTCAGGGGGGCGGAGCCTATGGA
AAAACGCCAGCAACGCGGCCTTTTTACGGTTCCTGGCCTTTTGCTGGCCTTTTGCTCACATGTTCTTTCC
TGCGTTATCCCCTGATTCTGTGGATAACCGTATTACCGCCTTTGAGTGAGCTGATACCGCTCGCCGCAGC
CGAACGACCGAGCGCAGCGAGTCAGTGAGCGAGGAAGCGGAAGGCGAGAGTAGGGAACTGCCAGGCATCA
AACTAAGCAGAAGGCCCCTGACGGATGGCCTTTTTGCGTTTCTACAAACTCTTTCTGTGTTGTAAAACGA
CGGCCAGTCTTAAGCTCGGGCCCCCTGGGCGGTTCTGATAACGAGTAATCGTTAATCCGCAAATAACGTA
AAAACCCGCTTCGGCGGGTTTTTTTATGGGGGGAGTTTAGGGAAAGAGCATTTGTCAGAATATTTAAGGG
CGCCTGTCACTTTGCTTGATATATGAGAATTATTTAACCTTATAAATGAGAAAAAAGCAACGCACTTTAA
ATAAGATACGTTGCTTTTTCGATTGATGAACACCTATAATTAAACTATTCATCTATTATTTATGATTTTT
TGTATATACAATATTTCTAGTTTGTTAAAGAGAATTAAGAAAATAAATCTCGAAAATAATAAAGGGAAAA
TCAGTTTTTGATATCAAAATTATACATGTCAACGATAATACAAAATATAATACAAACTATAAGATGTTAT
CAGTATTTATTATCATTTAGAATAAATTTTGTGTCGCCCTTAATTGTGAGCGGATAACAATTACGAGCTT
CATGCACAGTGGCGTTGACTCAATATTGGCCATTAGCCATATTATTCATTGGTTATATAGCATAAATCAA
TATTGGCTATTGGCCATTGCATACGTTGTATCTATATCATAATATGTACATTTATATTGGCTCATGTCCA
ATATGACCGCCATGTTGGCATTGATTATTGACTAGTTATTAATAGTAATCAATTACGGGGTCATTAGTTC
ATAGCCCATATATGGAGTTCCGCGTTACATAACTTACGGTAAATGGCCCGCCTGGCTGACCGCCCAACGA
CCCCCGCCCATTGACGTCAATAATGACGTATGTTCCCATAGTAACGCCAATAGGGACTTTCCATTGACGT
CAATGGGTGGAGTATTTACGGTAAACTGCCCACTTGGCAGTACATCAAGTGTATCATATGCCAAGTACGC
CCCCTATTGACGTCAATGACGGTAAATGGCCCGCCTGGCATTATGCCCAGTACATGACCTTATGGGACTT
TCCTACTTGGCAGTACATCTACGTATTAGTCATCGCTATTACCATGGTGATGCGGTTTTGGCAGTACATC
AATGGGCGTGGATAGCGGTTTGACTCACGGGGATTTCCAAGTCTCCACCCCATTGACGTCAATGGGAGTT
TGTTTTGGCACCAAAATCAACGGGACTTTCCAAAATGTCGTAACAACTCCGCCCCATTGACGCAAATGGG
CGGTAGGCGTGTACGGTGGGAGGTCTATATAAGCAGAGCTCGTTTAGTGAACCGTCAGATCGCCTGGAGA
CGCCATCCACGCTGTTTTGACCTCCATAGAAGACACCGGGACCGATCCAGCCTCCGCGGCCGGGAACGGT
GCATTGGAACGCGGATTCCCCGTGCCAAGAGTGACGTAAGTACCGCCTATAGAGTCTATAGGCCCACCCC
CTTGGCTTCGTTAGAACGCGGCTACAATTAATACATAACCTTATGTATCATACACATACGATTTAGGTGA
CACTATAGAATAACATCCACTTTGCCTTTCTCTCCACAGGTGTCCACTCCCAGGTCCAACTGCACCTCGG
TTCTATCGAAAACGCGCCTGCTAGCGCCACCATGAAGACCATCATTGCCCTGAGCTACATCTTCTGCCTG
GTGTTCGCTGCGGCCGCCTGTCCTCCTAGATGTGAATGTAGCGCCCAGGACAGAGCCGTGCTGTGTCACC
GGAAGAGATTTGTGGCTGTGCCCGAGGGCATCCCCACCGAAACAAGACTGCTGGACCTGGGCAAGAACCG
GATCAAGACCCTGAACCAGGACGAGTTCGCCAGCTTTCCCCACCTGGAAGAACTGGAACTGAACGAGAAC
ATCGTGTCCGCCGTGGAACCTGGCGCCTTCAACAACCTGTTCAACCTGAGAACCCTGGGCCTGAGAAGCA
ACCGGCTGAAGCTGATTCCTCTGGGCGTGTTCACCGGCCTGAGCAACCTGACCAAGCTGGACATCAGCGA
GAACAAGATCGTGATCCTGCTGGACTACATGTTCCAGGACCTGTACAATCTGAAGTCCCTGGAAGTGGGC
GACAACGACCTGGTGTACATCAGCCACAGAGCCTTCAGCGGCCTGAACAGCCTGGAACAGCTGACCCTGG
AAAAGTGCAATCTGACCAGCATTCCCACAGAGGCCCTGAGCCATCTGCACGGACTGATCGTGCTGAGACT
GCGGCACCTGAACATCAACGCCATCCGGGACTACAGCTTCAAGCGGCTGTACAGACTGAAGGTGCTGGAA
ATCAGCCACTGGCCTTACCTGGACACCATGACACCCAACTGCCTGTACGGCCTGAATCTGACAAGCCTGA
GCATCACCCACTGTAACCTGACCGCCGTGCCTTATCTGGCCGTCAGACATCTGGTGTACCTGCGGTTCCT
GAACCTGAGCTACAACCCCATCAGCACCATCGAGGGCTCCATGCTGCACGAACTGCTGCGGCTGCAAGAG
ATCCAGCTCGTTGGAGGACAGCTGGCCGTGGTGGAACCCTATGCCTTTCGGGGCCTGAACTACCTGAGAG
TGCTGAACGTGTCCGGCAACCAGCTGACCACACTGGAAGAGTCCGTGTTCCACAGCGTGGGCAACCTGGA
AACCCTGATCCTGGACAGCAATCCCCTGGCCTGCGATTGCAGACTGCTGTGGGTGTTCCGAAGAAGATGG
CGGCTGAACTTCAACCGGCAGCAGCCTACATGTGCCACACCTGAGTTTGTGCAGGGCAAAGAGTTCAAGG
ACTTCCCCGACGTGCTGCTGCCCAACTACTTCACATGCAGACGGGCCAGAATCCGGGACAGAAAGGCCCA
GCAGGTTTTCGTGGATGAGGGCCACACAGTGCAGTTTGTGTGCAGAGCCGATGGCGATCCTCCTCCTGCC
ATTCTCTGGCTGAGCCCCAGAAAGCACCTGGTGTCCGCCAAGAGCAACGGCAGACTGACCGTGTTTCCTG
ACGGCACTCTGGAAGTCCGCTATGCCCAGGTGCAGGACAATGGCACCTACCTGTGTATCGCCGCCAATGC
CGGCGGAAACGATAGCATGCCTGCTCACCTTCACGTGCGGAGCTACAGCCCTGATTGGCCTCACCAGCCT
AACAAGACCTTCGCCTTCATCAGCAACCAGCCTGGCGAGGGCGAAGCCAATAGCACCAGAGCCACAGTGC
CCTTTCCATTCGACATCAAGACACTGATCATTGCCACAGGCGCGCCGGAAGATCAAGTTGATCCAAGATT
GATTGATGGCAAGGGCGGATCTCTGGAGGTGCTGTTCCAGGGACCAGGCGGAAGCGGCAATCCCGGCGGC
GATCTGGCCCCCCAGATGCTGCGCGAGCTGCAGGAGACCAATGCCGCCCTGCAGGACGTGCGCGAGCTGC
TGCGCCACCGCGTGAAGGAGATCACCTTCCTGAAGAACACCGTGATGGAGTGCGACGCCTGCGGTATGCA
GCCCTCTAGAGGCTCCGGCTCCATCATCCCAGTTGAGGAGGAGAACCCGGACTTCTGGAACCGCGAGGCA
GCCGAGGCCCTGGGTGCCGCCAAGAAGCTGCAGCCTGCACAGACAGCCGCCAAGAACCTCATCATCTTCC
TGGGCGATGGGATGGGGGTGTCTACGGTGACAGCTGCCAGGATCCTAAAAGGGCAGAAGAAGGACAAACT
GGGGCCTGAGATACCCCTGGCCATGGACCGCTTCCCATATGTGGCTCTGTCCAAGACATACAATGTAGAC
AAACATGTGCCAGACAGTGGAGCCACAGCCACGGCCTACCTGTGCGGGGTCAAGGGCAACTTCCAGACCA
TTGGCTTGAGTGCAGCCGCCCGCTTTAACCAGTGCAACACGACACGCGGCAACGAGGTCATCTCCGTGAT
GAATCGGGCCAAGAAAGCAGGGAAGTCAGTGGGAGTGGTAACCACCACACGAGTGCAGCACGCCTCGCCA
GCCGGCACCTACGCCCACACGGTGAACCGCAACTGGTACTCGGACGCCGACGTGCCTGCCTCGGCCCGCC
AGGAGGGGTGCCAGGACATCGCTACGCAGCTCATCTCCAACATGGACATTGACGTGATCCTAGGTGGAGG
CCGAAAGTACATGTTTCGCATGGGAACCCCAGACCCTGAGTACCCAGATGACTACAGCCAAGGTGGGACC
AGGCTGGACGGGAAGAATCTGGTGCAGGAATGGCTGGCGAAGCGCCAGGGTGCCCGGTATGTGTGGAACC
GCACTGAGCTCATGCAGGCTTCCCTGGACCCGTCTGTGACCCATCTCATGGGTCTCTTTGAGCCTGGAGA
CATGAAATACGAGATCCACCGAGACTCCACACTGGACCCCTCCCTGATGGAGATGACAGAGGCTGCCCTG
CGCCTGCTGAGCAGGAACCCCCGCGGCTTCTTCCTCTTCGTGGAGGGTGGTCGCATCGACCATGGTCATC
ATGAAAGCAGGGCTTACCGGGCACTGACTGAGACGATCATGTTCGACGACGCCATTGAGAGGGCGGGCCA
GCTCACCAGCGAGGAGGACACGCTGAGCCTCGTCACTGCCGACCACTCCCACGTCTTCTCCTTCGGAGGC
TACCCCCTGCGAGGGAGCTCCATCTTCGGGCTGGCCCCTGGCAAGGCCCGGGACAGGAAGGCCTACACGG
TCCTCCTATACGGAAACGGTCCAGGCTATGTGCTCAAGGACGGCGCCCGGCCGGATGTTACCGAGAGCGA
GAGCGGGAGCCCCGAGTATCGGCAGCAGTCAGCAGTGCCCCTGGACGAAGAGACCCACGCAGGCGAGGAC
GTGGCGGTGTTCGCGCGCGGCCCGCAGGCGCACCTGGTTCACGGCGTGCAGGAGCAGACCTTCATAGCGC
ACGTCATGGCCTTCGCCGCCTGCCTGGAGCCCTACACCGCCTGCGACCTGGCGCCCCCCGCCGGCACCAC
CGACGCCGCGCACCCGGGTGGCGGAGGACTGAACGACATCTTCGAGGCTCAGAAAATCGAATGGCACGAA
CATCACCATCACCATCACCATCACCATTAAGGCCGGCCTGTAGTCACTGGCACAACGCGTTACCCGGTAA
GCCAATCGGGTATACACGGTCGTCATACTGCAGACAGGGTTCTTCTACTTTGCAAGATAGTCTTGAGTAG
TAAAATAAATAGATAGAGAAAATCAGCCTCGACTGTGCCTTCTAGTTGCCAGCCATCTGTTGTTTGCCCC
TCCCCCGTGCCTTCCTTGACCCTGGAAGGTGCCACTCCCACTGTCCTTTCCTAATAAAATGAGGAAATTG
CATCACAACACTCAACCCTATCTCGGTCTATTCTTTTGATTTATAAGGGATTTTGCCGATTTCGGCCTAT
TGGTTAAAAAATGAGCTGATTTAACAAAAATTTAACGCGAATTAATTCTGTGGAATGTGTGTCAGTTAGG
GTGTGGAAAGTCCCCAGGCTCCCCAGCAGGCAGAAGTATGCAAAGCATGCATCTCAATTAGTCAGCAACC
AGGTGTGGAAAGTCCCCAGGCTCCCCAGCAGGCAGAAGTATGCAAAGCATGCATCTCAATTAGTCAGCAA
CCATAGTCCCGCCCCTAACTCCGCCCATCCCGCCCCTAACTCCGCCCAGTTCCGCCCATTCTCCGCCCCA
TGGCTGACTAATTTTTTTTATTTATGCAGAGGCCGAGGCCGCCTCTGCCTCTGAGCTATTCCAGAAGTAG
TGAGGAGGCTTTTTTGGAGGCCTAGGCTTTTGCAAAAAGCTCCCGGGAGCTTGTATATCCATTTTCGGAT
CTGATCAGCACGTGTTGACAATTAATCATCGGCATAGTATATCGGCATAGTATAATACGACAAGGTGAGG
AACTAAACCATGACCGAGTACAAGCCCACGGTGCGCCTCGCCACCCGCGACGACGTCCCCAGGGCCGTAC
GCACCCTCGCCGCCGCGTTCGCCGACTACCCCGCCACGCGCCACACCGTCGATCCGGACCGCCACATCGA
GCGGGTCACCGAGCTGCAAGAACTCTTCCTCACGCGCGTCGGGCTCGACATCGGCAAGGTGTGGGTCGCG
GACGACGGCGCCGCGGTGGCGGTCTGGACCACGCCGGAGAGCGTCGAAGCGGGGGCGGTGTTCGCCGAGA
TCGGCCCGCGCATGGCCGAGTTGAGCGGTTCCCGGCTGGCCGCGCAGCAACAGATGGAAGGCCTCCTGGC
GCCGCACCGGCCCAAGGAGCCCGCGTGGTTCCTGGCCACCGTCGGCGTCTCGCCCGACCACCAGGGCAAG
GGTCTGGGCAGCGCCGTCGTGCTCCCCGGAGTGGAGGCGGCCGAGCGCGCCGGGGTGCCCGCCTTCCTGG
AGACATCCGCGCCCCGCAACCTCCCCTTCTACGAGCGGCTCGGCTTCACCGTCACCGCCGACGTCGAGGT
GCCCGAAGGACCGCGCACCTGGTGCATGACCCGCAAGCCCGGTGCCTGACACGTGCTACGAGATTTCGAT
TCCACCGCCGCCTTCTATGAAAGGTTGGGCTTCGGAATCGTTTTCCGGGACGCCGGCTGGATGATCCTCC
AGCGCGGGGATCTCATGCTGGAGTTCTTCGCCCACCCCAACTTGTTTATTGCAGCTTATAATGGTTACAA
ATAAAGCAATAGCATCACAAATTTCACAAATAAAGCATTTTTTTCACTGCATTCTAGTTGTGGTTTGTCC
AAACTCATCAATGTATCTTATCATGTCTGTATACCGTCGACCTCTAGCTAGAGCTTGGCGTAATCATGGT
CATTACCAATGCTTAATCAGTGAGGCACCTATCTCAGCGATCTGTCTATTTCGTTCATCCATAGTTGCCT
GACTCCCCGTCGTGTAGATAACTACGATACGGGAGGGCTTACCATCTGGCCCCAGCGCTGCGATGATACC
GCGAGAACCACGCTCACCGGCTCCGGATTTATCAGCAATAAACCAGCCAGCCGGAAGGGCCGAGCGCAGA
AGTGGTCCTGCAACTTTATCCGCCTCCATCCAGTCTATTAATTGTTGCCGGGAAGCTAGAGTAAGTAGTT
CGCCAGTTAATAGTTTGCGCAACGTTGTTGCCATCGCTACAGGCATCGTGGTGTCACGCTCGTCGTTTGG
TATGGCTTCATTCAGCTCCGGTTCCCAACGATCAAGGCGAGTTACATGATCCCCCATGTTGTGCAAAAAA
GCGGTTAGCTCCTTCGGTCCTCCGATCGTTGTCAGAAGTAAGTTGGCCGCAGTGTTATCACTCATGGTTA
TGGCAGCACTGCATAATTCTCTTACTGTCATGCCATCCGTAAGATGCTTTTCTGTGACTGGTGAGTACTC
AACCAAGTCATTCTGAGAATAGTGTATGCGGCGACCGAGTTGCTCTTGCCCGGCGTCAATACGGGATAAT
ACCGCGCCACATAGCAGAACTTTAAAAGTGCTCATCATTGGAAAACGTTCTTCGGGGCGAAAACTCTCAA
GGATCTTACCGCTGTTGAGATCCAGTTCGATGTAACCCACTCGTGCACCCAACTGATCTTCAGCATCTTT
TACTTTCACCAGCGTTTCTGGGTGAGCAAAAACAGGAAGGCAAAATGCCGCAAAAAAGGGAATAAGGGCG
ACACGGAAATGTTGAATACTCATATTCTTCCTT
Features (pLannotate 1.2.2; 24 found; start..end, strand, type, name):
    119..143     -  CDS            KanR (fragment): aminoglycoside phosphotransferase; aph(3')-Ia; confers resistance to kanamycin
    254..842     +  rep_origin     ori: high-copy-number ColE1/pMB1/pBR322/pUC origin of replication
   1067..1084    +  terminator     rrnB T2 terminator (fragment): transcription terminator T2 from the E. coli rrnB gene
   1109..1128    -  CDS            lacZα (fragment): LacZα fragment of β-galactosidase; lacZ fragment
   1584..1600    +  protein_bind   lac operator: The lac repressor binds to the lac operator to inhibit transcription in E. coli. This inhibition can be relieved by adding lactose or isopropyl-β-D-thiogalactopyranoside (IPTG). lac repressor encoded by lacI
   1843..2146    +  enhancer       CMV enhancer: human cytomegalovirus immediate early enhancer
   2147..2350    +  promoter       CMV promoter: human cytomegalovirus (CMV) immediate early promoter
   2486..2529    +  intron         CMV intron (fragment): modified intron A from human cytomegalovirus
   2581..2599    +  promoter       SP6 promoter: promoter for bacteriophage SP6 RNA polymerase
   2603..2640    +  CDS            IgH signal sequence (fragment): signal sequence from the mouse immunoglobulin heavy chain variable region
   2737..4308    +  CDS            Lingo1 (fragment): LIGO1_MOUSE - Also known as Lern1, Lrrn6a. Experimental evidence at protein level: Swiss-Prot protein existence level 1. Functional component of the Nogo receptor signaling complex (RTN4R/NGFR) in RhoA activation responsible for some inhibition of axonal regeneration by myelin-associated factors. Is also an important negative regulator of oligodentrocyte differentiation and axonal myelination (By similarity). Acts in conjunction with RTN4 and RTN4R in regulating neuronal precursor cell motility during cortical development. From Mus musculus (Mouse).
   4405..4584    +  CDS            Comp (fragment): COMP_RAT - Experimental evidence at protein level: Swiss-Prot protein existence level 1. May play a role in the structural integrity of cartilage via its interaction with other extracellular matrix proteins such as the collagens and fibronectin. Can mediate the interaction of chondrocytes with the cartilage extracellular matrix through interaction with cell surface integrin receptors. Could play a role in the pathogenesis of osteoarthritis. Potent suppressor of apoptosis in both primary chondrocytes and transformed cells. Suppresses apoptosis by blocking the activation of caspase-3 and by indu
   4572..6024    +  CDS            SEAP (fragment): secreted alkaline phosphatase from human placenta The natural enzyme has a C-terminal transmembrane sequence that is replaced by a GPI anchor.
   6049..6090    +  CDS            AviTag™ (fragment): peptide tag that allows for enzymatic biotinylation
   6094..6117    +  CDS            8xHis: 8xHis affinity tag
   6263..6374    +  polyA_signal   bGH poly(A) signal: bovine growth hormone polyadenylation signal
   6375..6483    +  rep_origin     f1 ori (fragment): f1 bacteriophage origin of replication; arrow indicates direction of (+) strand synthesis
   6497..6826    +  promoter       SV40 promoter: SV40 enhancer and early promoter
   6874..6921    +  promoter       EM7 promoter: synthetic bacterial promoter&nbsp
   6940..7539    +  CDS            PuroR (fragment): puromycin N-acetyltransferase; pac from Streptomyces; confers resistance to puromycin
   7549..7674    +  CDS            ble (fragment): BLE_KLEPN - Experimental evidence at protein level: Swiss-Prot protein existence level 1. Binding protein with a strong affinity to the bleomycin family of antibiotics. Binds to CL990; an antimitotic-antibiotic compound. From Klebsiella pneumoniae.
   7669..7790    +  polyA_signal   SV40 poly(A) signal: SV40 polyadenylation signal
   7843..8703    -  CDS            AmpR: β-lactamase; bla; confers resistance to ampicillin, carbenicillin, and related antibiotics
   8706..89      -  promoter       AmpR promoter (fragment) (across the origin): bla
