[The description below was written by a language model from this plasmid's Addgene catalogue record and pLannotate feature annotations shown in this document.]
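Description:
pD649-HAsp-LINGO1-COMP5AP-AviTag-9xHis is a mammalian expression plasmid of about 8.7 kb built on the pD649 backbone. It is designed to produce a secreted, multimerised form of the extracellular domain of human LINGO1, a leucine-rich-repeat and Ig-domain cell-surface protein. It is maintained in E. coli through a high-copy ColE1/pUC-type origin and selected with ampicillin via the β-lactamase gene. Downstream of the expression cassette, an SV40 early promoter paired with the bacterial EM7 promoter drives a puromycin N-acetyltransferase gene followed by an SV40 polyadenylation signal, which could provide drug selection in mammalian cells. Short annotated fragments of KanR, lacZα, ble and the f1 origin appear to be non-functional backbone remnants.

Expression is driven by the CMV immediate-early enhancer and promoter, followed by a portion of CMV intron A. An SP6 promoter sits just upstream of the coding region and also serves as a sequencing primer site. The open reading frame begins with a signal peptide (named HAsp in the construct, although the annotation tool matched it partially to an immunoglobulin heavy-chain leader) that directs the protein into the secretory pathway. The LINGO1 ectodomain, cloned between retained NotI and AscI sites, follows; the automated annotation matched it to the mouse orthologue, but the record lists it as human. It is fused in frame to the pentamerising coiled-coil region of cartilage oligomeric matrix protein, then placental alkaline phosphatase, an AviTag for enzymatic biotinylation, and a polyhistidine tag, ending at a bGH polyadenylation signal. Pentamerisation raises avidity for weak binding partners, and the phosphatase gives an enzymatic readout. The plasmid belongs to a collection used to screen extracellular interactions among human IgSF cell-surface proteins. The depositor notes that some plasmids in the set may carry an IS4-like transposase insertion upstream of the CMV promoter.
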