Addgene plasmid #157465: pD649-HAsp-LINGO1-COMP5AP-AviTag-9xHis
Purpose: Mammalian expression of cell-surface protein extracellular domain fused to COMP5AP-AviTag-9xHis. Protein is secreted from cells.
Depositing lab: Chris Garcia. Depositing organization: Stanford University. Publication: A Human IgSF Cell-Surface Interactome Reveals a Complex Network of Protein-Protein Interactions. Wojtowicz WM, Vielmetter J, Fernandes RA, Siepe DH, Eastman CL, Chisholm GB, Cox S, Klock H, Anderson PW, Rue SM, Miller JJ, Glaser SM, Bragstad ML, Vance J, Lam AW, Lesley SA, Zinn K, Garcia KC. Cell. 2020 Aug 20;182(4):1027-1043.e17. doi: 10.1016/j.cell.2020.07.025. PubMed 32822567.
Backbone
  Vector backbone: pD649
  Backbone size w/o insert (bp): 7153
  Vector type: Mammalian Expression
Growth in bacteria
  Bacterial resistance: Ampicillin, 100 μg/mL
  Growth temperature: 37°C
  Growth strain: DH5alpha
  Copy number: High Copy
Gene/Insert
  Gene/Insert name: LINGO1 (alt name: LIGO1)
  Species: H. sapiens (human)
  Insert size (bp): 1560
  Entrez Gene: LINGO1 (a.k.a. LERN1, LRRN6A, MRT64, UNQ201)
  Promoter: CMV/SP6
  Tag / fusion protein: COMP5AP-AviTag-9xHis (C terminal on backbone)
  Cloning method: Restriction Enzyme; 5′ cloning site GCGGCCGC (not destroyed); 3′ cloning site GGCGCGCC (not destroyed)
  Sequencing primers: 5′ ATTTAGGTGACACTATAG; 3′ CGTCGCACTCCATCACGGTG
Resource information
  A portion of this plasmid was derived from a plasmid made by: synthesis by ThermoFisher
Terms and licenses: Academic/Nonprofit Terms; Industry Terms: Not Available to Industry
Depositor comments: Some plasmids in this collection may have an IS4-like element ISVsa5 family transposase upstream of the CMV promoter.
How to cite: pD649-HAsp-LINGO1-COMP5AP-AviTag-9xHis was a gift from Chris Garcia (Addgene plasmid # 157465 ; http://n2t.net/addgene:157465 ; RRID:Addgene_157465)
