>Addgene plasmid #157465 | pD649-HAsp-LINGO1-COMP5AP-AviTag-9xHis | depositor partial sequence | sequence record 304040 | insert (extracellular domain)
TGTCCTCCTAGATGTGAATGTAGCGCCCAGGACAGAGCCGTGCTGTGTCACCGGAAGAGATTTGTGGCTG
TGCCCGAGGGCATCCCCACCGAAACAAGACTGCTGGACCTGGGCAAGAACCGGATCAAGACCCTGAACCA
GGACGAGTTCGCCAGCTTTCCCCACCTGGAAGAACTGGAACTGAACGAGAACATCGTGTCCGCCGTGGAA
CCTGGCGCCTTCAACAACCTGTTCAACCTGAGAACCCTGGGCCTGAGAAGCAACCGGCTGAAGCTGATTC
CTCTGGGCGTGTTCACCGGCCTGAGCAACCTGACCAAGCTGGACATCAGCGAGAACAAGATCGTGATCCT
GCTGGACTACATGTTCCAGGACCTGTACAATCTGAAGTCCCTGGAAGTGGGCGACAACGACCTGGTGTAC
ATCAGCCACAGAGCCTTCAGCGGCCTGAACAGCCTGGAACAGCTGACCCTGGAAAAGTGCAATCTGACCA
GCATTCCCACAGAGGCCCTGAGCCATCTGCACGGACTGATCGTGCTGAGACTGCGGCACCTGAACATCAA
CGCCATCCGGGACTACAGCTTCAAGCGGCTGTACAGACTGAAGGTGCTGGAAATCAGCCACTGGCCTTAC
CTGGACACCATGACACCCAACTGCCTGTACGGCCTGAATCTGACAAGCCTGAGCATCACCCACTGTAACC
TGACCGCCGTGCCTTATCTGGCCGTCAGACATCTGGTGTACCTGCGGTTCCTGAACCTGAGCTACAACCC
CATCAGCACCATCGAGGGCTCCATGCTGCACGAACTGCTGCGGCTGCAAGAGATCCAGCTCGTTGGAGGA
CAGCTGGCCGTGGTGGAACCCTATGCCTTTCGGGGCCTGAACTACCTGAGAGTGCTGAACGTGTCCGGCA
ACCAGCTGACCACACTGGAAGAGTCCGTGTTCCACAGCGTGGGCAACCTGGAAACCCTGATCCTGGACAG
CAATCCCCTGGCCTGCGATTGCAGACTGCTGTGGGTGTTCCGAAGAAGATGGCGGCTGAACTTCAACCGG
CAGCAGCCTACATGTGCCACACCTGAGTTTGTGCAGGGCAAAGAGTTCAAGGACTTCCCCGACGTGCTGC
TGCCCAACTACTTCACATGCAGACGGGCCAGAATCCGGGACAGAAAGGCCCAGCAGGTTTTCGTGGATGA
GGGCCACACAGTGCAGTTTGTGTGCAGAGCCGATGGCGATCCTCCTCCTGCCATTCTCTGGCTGAGCCCC
AGAAAGCACCTGGTGTCCGCCAAGAGCAACGGCAGACTGACCGTGTTTCCTGACGGCACTCTGGAAGTCC
GCTATGCCCAGGTGCAGGACAATGGCACCTACCTGTGTATCGCCGCCAATGCCGGCGGAAACGATAGCAT
GCCTGCTCACCTTCACGTGCGGAGCTACAGCCCTGATTGGCCTCACCAGCCTAACAAGACCTTCGCCTTC
ATCAGCAACCAGCCTGGCGAGGGCGAAGCCAATAGCACCAGAGCCACAGTGCCCTTTCCATTCGACATCA
AGACACTGATCATTGCCACA
